Addgene plasmid #131838: pHcRed-NPM1cdN243-C1
Purpose: Expresses the last 50 amino acids of HcRed-NPM1c (cytoplasmic mutant, human) in mammalian cells through transient transfection
Depositing lab: Mark Minden. Depositing organization: University Health Network. Publication: NPM1c impedes CTCF functions through cytoplasmic mislocalization in acute myeloid leukemia. Wang AJ, Han Y, Jia N, Chen P, Minden MD. Leukemia. 2020 May;34(5):1278-1290. doi: 10.1038/s41375-019-0681-8. Epub 2019 Dec 12. PubMed 31831844.
Backbone
  Vector backbone: pHcRed-C1
  Vector type: Mammalian Expression
  Selectable markers: Neomycin (select with G418)
Growth in bacteria
  Bacterial resistance: Kanamycin, 50 μg/mL
  Growth temperature: 37°C
  Growth strain: DH5alpha
  Copy number: High Copy
Gene/Insert
  Gene/Insert name: NPM1
  Species: H. sapiens (human)
  Mutation: This is a deletion contruct of the cytoplasmic mutant causing AML, where a TCTG insertion occurs within exon 12. The first 243 amino acid from the N-terminus is deleted
  Entrez Gene: NPM1 (a.k.a. B23, NPM)
  Tag / fusion protein: HcRed (N terminal on backbone)
Terms and licenses: Academic/Nonprofit Terms; Industry Terms: Not Available to Industry
How to cite: pHcRed-NPM1cdN243-C1 was a gift from Mark Minden (Addgene plasmid # 131838 ; http://n2t.net/addgene:131838 ; RRID:Addgene_131838)
