[The description below was written by a language model from this plasmid's Addgene catalogue record and pLannotate feature annotations shown in this document.]
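Description:
pHcRed-NPM1cdN243-C1 is a mammalian expression plasmid of about 4.9 kb built on the pHcRed-C1 backbone and intended for transient transfection. It is propagated in E. coli from a high-copy ColE1/pUC-type origin and also carries an f1 phage origin. A single NeoR/KanR (Tn5 aminoglycoside phosphotransferase) gene serves both hosts. The bacterial bla (AmpR) promoter drives it for kanamycin selection in bacteria, and the adjacent SV40 enhancer/early promoter, with an HSV TK polyadenylation signal downstream, drives it for G418 selection in mammalian cells. The short ble, bGH poly(A) and SV40 large T antigen fragments called by the annotation software are probably backbone remnants or partial matches, not functional elements.

The expression cassette uses the human CMV immediate-early enhancer and promoter to drive HcRed1, a mammalian codon-optimized far-red fluorescent protein derived from a Heteractis crispa chromoprotein. HcRed1 is fused through residual multiple cloning site sequence to a short C-terminal fragment of NPM1, and the cassette ends with an SV40 poly(A) signal. According to the record, the insert is human NPM1c, the cytoplasmic mutant associated with acute myeloid leukemia that arises from a TCTG insertion in exon 12. The first 243 N-terminal residues are deleted, so only about the last 50 amino acids remain. The feature table labels this roughly 140 bp segment by its match to mouse Npm1, which presumably reflects sequence conservation and not a different source species.

The red tag lets the subcellular localization of this mutant C-terminal tail be followed by fluorescence. The construct appears to be a deletion mutant for mapping which regions of NPM1c contribute to its behaviour, in the context of work on NPM1c-driven cytoplasmic mislocalization of CTCF.
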