Features (pLannotate 1.2.2; 15 found; start..end, strand, type, name):
     61..364     +  enhancer       CMV enhancer: human cytomegalovirus immediate early enhancer
    365..568     +  promoter       CMV promoter: human cytomegalovirus (CMV) immediate early promoter
    613..1297    +  CDS            HcRed1 (fragment): far-red fluorescent variant of Heteractis crispa chromoprotein mammalian codon-optimized
   1297..1347    +  misc_feature   MCS (fragment): multiple cloning site
   1342..1485    +  CDS            Npm1 (fragment): NPM_MOUSE - Experimental evidence at protein level: Swiss-Prot protein existence level 1. Involved in diverse cellular processes such as ribosome biogenesis, centrosome duplication, protein chaperoning, histone assembly, cell proliferation, and regulation of tumor suppressors p53/TP53 and ARF. Binds ribosome presumably to drive ribosome nuclear export. Associated with nucleolar ribonucleoprotein structures and bind single-stranded nucleic acids. Acts as a chaperonin for the core histones H3, H2B and H4. Stimulates APEX1 endonuclease activity on apurinic/apyrimidinic (AP) double-stranded DNA bu
   1544..1628    +  CDS            large T antigen (fragment): large T antigen from SV40 (simian virus 40)
   1651..1772    +  polyA_signal   SV40 poly(A) signal: SV40 polyadenylation signal
   1806..2234    -  rep_origin     f1 ori (sequence partly withheld): f1 bacteriophage origin of replication; arrow indicates direction of (+) strand synthesis
   2261..2365    +  promoter       AmpR promoter: bla
   2367..2724    +  promoter       SV40 promoter: SV40 enhancer and early promoter
   2759..3553    +  CDS            NeoR/KanR: aminoglycoside phosphotransferase from Tn5; aph(3')-II (or nptII); confers resistance to neomycin, kanamycin, and G418 (Geneticin®)
   3574..3726    +  CDS            ble (fragment): BLE_KLEPN - Experimental evidence at protein level: Swiss-Prot protein existence level 1. Binding protein with a strong affinity to the bleomycin family of antibiotics. Binds to CL990; an antimitotic-antibiotic compound. From Klebsiella pneumoniae.
   3785..3832    +  polyA_signal   HSV TK poly(A) signal: herpes simplex virus thymidine kinase polyadenylation signal (Cole and Stacy, 1985)
   3923..3939    -  polyA_signal   bGH poly(A) signal (fragment): bovine growth hormone polyadenylation signal
   4161..4749    +  rep_origin     ori: high-copy-number ColE1/pMB1/pBR322/pUC origin of replication
>Addgene plasmid #131838 | pHcRed-NPM1cdN243-C1 | addgene full sequence | sequence record 264403 | Addgene NGS Result
TAGTTATTAATAGTAATCAATTACGGGGTCATTAGTTCATAGCCCATATATGGAGTTCCGCGTTACATAA
CTTACGGTAAATGGCCCGCCTGGCTGACCGCCCAACGACCCCCGCCCATTGACGTCAATAATGACGTATG
TTCCCATAGTAACGCCAATAGGGACTTTCCATTGACGTCAATGGGTGGAGTATTTACGGTAAACTGCCCA
CTTGGCAGTACATCAAGTGTATCATATGCCAAGTACGCCCCCTATTGACGTCAATGACGGTAAATGGCCC
GCCTGGCATTATGCCCAGTACATGACCTTATGGGACTTTCCTACTTGGCAGTACATCTACGTATTAGTCA
TCGCTATTACCATGGTGATGCGGTTTTGGCAGTACATCAATGGGCGTGGATAGCGGTTTGACTCACGGGG
ATTTCCAAGTCTCCACCCCATTGACGTCAATGGGAGTTTGTTTTGGCACCAAAATCAACGGGACTTTCCA
AAATGTCGTAACAACTCCGCCCCATTGACGCAAATGGGCGGTAGGCGTGTACGGTGGGAGGTCTATATAA
GCAGAGCTGGTTTAGTGAACCGTCAGATCCGCTAGCGCTACCGGTCGCCACCATGGTGAGCGGCCTGCTG
AAGGAGAGTATGCGCATCAAGATGTACATGGAGGGCACCGTGAACGGCCACTACTTCAAGTGCGAGGGCG
AGGGCGACGGCAACCCCTTCGCCGGCACCCAGAGCATGAGAATCCACGTGACCGAGGGCGCCCCCCTGCC
CTTCGCCTTCGACATCCTGGCCCCCTGCTGCGAGTACGGCAGCAGGACCTTCGTGCACCACACCGCCGAG
ATCCCCGACTTCTTCAAGCAGAGCTTCCCCGAGGGCTTCACCTGGGAGAGAACCACCACCTACGAGGACG
GCGGCATCCTGACCGCCCACCAGGACACCAGCCTGGAGGGCAACTGCCTGATCTACAAGGTGAAGGTGCA
CGGCACCAACTTCCCCGCCGACGGCCCCGTGATGAAGAACAAGAGCGGCGGCTGGGAGCCCAGCACCGAG
GTGGTGTACCCCGAGAACGGCGTGCTGTGCGGCCGGAACGTGATGGCCCTGAAGGTGGGCGACCGGCACC
TGATCTGCCACCACTACACCAGCTACCGGAGCAAGAAGGCCGTGCGCGCCCTGACCATGCCCGGCTTCCA
CTTCACCGACATCCGGCTCCAGATGCTGCGGAAGAAGAAGGACGAGTACTTCGAGCTGTACGAGGCCAGC
GTGGCCCGGTACAGCGACCTGCCCGAGAAGGCCAACTCCGGACTCAGATCTCGAGCTCAAGCTTCGAATT
CTGCAGTCGACGGTACCAGCGGCGTAGAAGACATTAAAGCAAAAATGCAAGCAAGTATAGAAAAAGGTGG
TTCTCTTCCCAAAGTGGAAGCCAAATTCATCAATTATGTGAAGAATTGCTTCCGGATGACTGACCAAGAG
GCTATTCAAGATCTCTGTCTGGCAGTGGAGGAAGTCTCTTTAAGAAAATAGGGATCCACCGGATCTAGAT
AACTGATCATAATCAGCCATACCACATTTGTAGAGGTTTTACTTGCTTTAAAAAACCTCCCACACCTCCC
CCTGAACCTGAAACATAAAATGAATGCAATTGTTGTTGTTAACTTGTTTATTGCAGCTTATAATGGTTAC
AAATAAAGCAATAGCATCACAAATTTCACAAATAAAGCATTTTTTTCACTGCATTCTAGTTGTGGTTTGT
CCAAACTCATCAATGTATCTTAACGCGTAAATTGTAAGCGTTAATATTTTGTTAAAATTCGCGTTAAATT
TTTGTTAAATCAGCTCATTTTTTAACCAATAGGCCGAAATCGGCAAAATCCCTTATAAATCAAAAGAATA
GACCGAGATAGGGT
[37 nt withheld, positions 1905-1941]
AAAGAACGTGGACTCCAACGTCAAAGG
[49 nt withheld, positions 1969-2017]
T
[91 nt withheld, positions 2019-2109]
G
[124 nt withheld, positions 2111-2234]
CAGGTGGCACTTTTCGGGGAAATGTGCGCGGAACCCCTATTTGTTTATTTTTCTAAATACATTCAAATAT
GTATCCGCTCATGAGACAATAACCCTGATAAATGCTTCAATAATATTGAAAAAGGAAGAGTCCTGAGGCG
GAAAGAACCAGCTGTGGAATGTGTGTCAGTTAGGGTGTGGAAAGTCCCCAGGCTCCCCAGCAGGCAGAAG
TATGCAAAGCATGCATCTCAATTAGTCAGCAACCAGGTGTGGAAAGTCCCCAGGCTCCCCAGCAGGCAGA
AGTATGCAAAGCATGCATCTCAATTAGTCAGCAACCATAGTCCCGCCCCTAACTCCGCCCATCCCGCCCC
TAACTCCGCCCAGTTCCGCCCATTCTCCGCCCCATGGCTGACTAATTTTTTTTATTTATGCAGAGGCCGA
GGCCGCCTCGGCCTCTGAGCTATTCCAGAAGTAGTGAGGAGGCTTTTTTGGAGGCCTAGGCTTTTGCAAA
GATCGATCAAGAGACAGGATGAGGATCGTTTCGCATGATTGAACAAGATGGATTGCACGCAGGTTCTCCG
GCCGCTTGGGTGGAGAGGCTATTCGGCTATGACTGGGCACAACAGACAATCGGCTGCTCTGATGCCGCCG
TGTTCCGGCTGTCAGCGCAGGGGCGCCCGGTTCTTTTTGTCAAGACCGACCTGTCCGGTGCCCTGAATGA
ACTGCAAGACGAGGCAGCGCGGCTATCGTGGCTGGCCACGACGGGCGTTCCTTGCGCAGCTGTGCTCGAC
GTTGTCACTGAAGCGGGAAGGGACTGGCTGCTATTGGGCGAAGTGCCGGGGCAGGATCTCCTGTCATCTC
ACCTTGCTCCTGCCGAGAAAGTATCCATCATGGCTGATGCAATGCGGCGGCTGCATACGCTTGATCCGGC
TACCTGCCCATTCGACCACCAAGCGAAACATCGCATCGAGCGAGCACGTACTCGGATGGAAGCCGGTCTT
GTCGATCAGGATGATCTGGACGAAGAGCATCAGGGGCTCGCGCCAGCCGAACTGTTCGCCAGGCTCAAGG
CGAGCATGCCCGACGGCGAGGATCTCGTCGTGACCCATGGCGATGCCTGCTTGCCGAATATCATGGTGGA
AAATGGCCGCTTTTCTGGATTCATCGACTGTGGCCGGCTGGGTGTGGCGGACCGCTATCAGGACATAGCG
TTGGCTACCCGTGATATTGCTGAAGAGCTTGGCGGCGAATGGGCTGACCGCTTCCTCGTGCTTTACGGTA
TCGCCGCTCCCGATTCGCAGCGCATCGCCTTCTATCGCCTTCTTGACGAGTTCTTCTGAGCGGGACTCTG
GGGTTCGAAATGACCGACCAAGCGACGCCCAACCTGCCATCACGAGATTTCGATTCCACCGCCGCCTTCT
ATGAAAGGTTGGGCTTCGGAATCGTTTTCCGGGACGCCGGCTGGATGATCCTCCAGCGCGGGGATCTCAT
GCTGGAGTTCTTCGCCCACCCTAGGGGGAGGCTAACTGAAACACGGAAGGAGACAATACCGGAAGGAACC
CGCGCTATGACGGCAATAAAAAGACAGAATAAAACGCACGGTGTTGGGTCGTTTGTTCATAAACGCGGGG
TTCGGTCCCAGGGCTGGCACTCTGTCGATACCCCACCGAGACCCCATTGGGGCCAATACGCCCGCGTTTC
TTCCTTTTCCCCACCCCACCCCCCAAGTTCGGGTGAAGGCCCAGGGCTCGCAGCCAACGTCGGGGCGGCA
GGCCCTGCCATAGCCTCAGGTTACTCATATATACTTTAGATTGATTTAAAACTTCATTTTTAATTTAAAA
GGATCTAGGTGAAGATCCTTTTTGATAATCTCATGACCAAAATCCCTTAACGTGAGTTTTCGTTCCACTG
AGCGTCAGACCCCGTAGAAAAGATCAAAGGATCTTCTTGAGATCCTTTTTTTCTGCGCGTAATCTGCTGC
TTGCAAACAAAAAAACCACCGCTACCAGCGGTGGTTTGTTTGCCGGATCAAGAGCTACCAACTCTTTTTC
CGAAGGTAACTGGCTTCAGCAGAGCGCAGATACCAAATACTGTTCTTCTAGTGTAGCCGTAGTTAGGCCA
CCACTTCAAGAACTCTGTAGCACCGCCTACATACCTCGCTCTGCTAATCCTGTTACCAGTGGCTGCTGCC
AGTGGCGATAAGTCGTGTCTTACCGGGTTGGACTCAAGACGATAGTTACCGGATAAGGCGCAGCGGTCGG
GCTGAACGGGGGGTTCGTGCACACAGCCCAGCTTGGAGCGAACGACCTACACCGAACTGAGATACCTACA
GCGTGAGCTATGAGAAAGCGCCACGCTTCCCGAAGGGAGAAAGGCGGACAGGTATCCGGTAAGCGGCAGG
GTCGGAACAGGAGAGCGCACGAGGGAGCTTCCAGGGGGAAACGCCTGGTATCTTTATAGTCCTGTCGGGT
TTCGCCACCTCTGACTTGAGCGTCGATTTTTGTGATGCTCGTCAGGGGGGCGGAGCCTATGGAAAAACGC
CAGCAACGCGGCCTTTTTACGGTTCCTGGCCTTTTGCTGGCCTTTTGCTCACATGTTCTTTCCTGCGTTA
TCCCCTGATTCTGTGGATAACCGTATTACCGCCATGCAT
